>Addgene plasmid #237401 | MIGR1-U6gRNA2-Filler | addgene full sequence | sequence record 476301 | Addgene NGS Result
AAAGACAGGATATCAGTGGTCCAGGCTCTAGTTTTGACTCAACAATATCACCAGCTGAAGCCTATAGAGT
ACGAGCCATAGATAAAATAAAAGATTTTATTTAGTCTCCAGAAAAAGGGGGGAATGAAAGACCCCACCTG
TAGGTTTGGCAAGCTAGCTTAAGTAACGCCATTTTGCAAGGCATGGAAAATACATAACTGAGAATAGAGA
AGTTCAGATCAAGGTTAGGAACAGAGAGACAGCAGAATATGGGCCAAACAGGATATCTGTGGTAAGCAGT
TCCTGCCCCGGCTCAGGGCCAAGAACAGATGGTCCCCAGATGCGGTCCCGCCCTCAGCAGTTTCTAGAGA
ACCATCAGATGTTTCCAGGGTGCCCCAAGGACCTGAAATGACCCTGTGCCTTATTTGAACTAACCAATCA
GTTCGCTTCTCGCTTCTGTTCGCGCGCTTCTGCTCCCCGAGCTCAATAAAAGAGCCCACAACCCCTCACT
CGGCGCGCCAGTCCTCCGATAGACTGCGTCGCCCGGGTACCCGTATTCCCAATAAAGCCTCTTGCTGTTT
GCATCCGAATCGTGGACTCGCTGATCCTTGGGAGGGTCTCCTCAGATTGATTGACTGCCCACCTCGGGGG
TCTTTCATTTGGAGGTTCCACCGAGATTTGGAGACCCCTGCCCAGGGACCACCGACCCCCCCGCCGGGAG
GTAAGCTGGCCAGCGGTCGTTTCGTGTCTGTCTCTGTCTTTGTGCGTGTTTGTGCCGGCATCTAATGTTT
GCGCCTGCGTCTGTACTAGTTAGCTAACTAGCTCTGTATCTGGCGGACCCGTGGTGGAACTGACGAGTTC
TGAACACCCGGCCGCAACCCTGGGAGACGTCCCAGGGACTTTGGGGGCCGTTTTTGTGGCCCGACCTGAG
GAAGGGAGTCGATGTGGAATCCGACCCCGTCAGGATATGTGGTTCTGGTAGGAGACGAGAACCTAAAACA
GTTCCCGCCTCCGTCTGAATTTTTGCTTTCGGTTTGGAACCGAAGCCGCGCGTCTTGTCTGCTGCAGCGC
TGCAGCATCGTTCTGTGTTGTCTCTGTCTGACTGTGTTTCTGTATTTGTCTGAAAATTAGGGCCAGACTG
TTACCACTCCCTTAAGTTTGACCTTAGGTCACTGGAAAGATGTCGAGCGGATCGCTCACAACCAGTCGGT
AGATGTCAAGAAGAGACGTTGGGTTACCTTCTGCTCTGCAGAATGGCCAACCTTTAACGTCGGATGGCCG
CGAGACGGCACCTTTAACCGAGACCTCATCACCCAGGTTAAGATCAAGGTCTTTTCACCTGGCCCGCATG
GACACCCAGACCAGGTCCCCTACATCGTGACCTGGGAAGCCTTGGCTTTTGACCCCCCTCCCTGGGTCAA
GCCCTTTGTACACCCTAAGCCTCCGCCTCCTCTTCCTCCATCCGCCCCGTCTCTCCCCCTTGAACCTCCT
CGTTCGACCCCGCCTCGATCCTCCCTTTATCCAGCCCTCACTCCTTCTCTAGGCGCCGGAATTAGATCTC
TCGAGGAGGGCCTATTTCCCATGATTCCTTCATATTTGCATATACGATACAAGGCTGTTAGAGAGATAAT
TAGAATTAATTTGACTGTAAACACAAAGATATTAGTACAAAATACGTGACGTAGAAAGTAATAATTTCTT
GGGTAGTTTGCAGTTTTAAAATTATGTTTTAAAATGGACTATCATATGCTTACCGTAACTTGAAAGTATT
TCGATTTCTTGGCTTTATATATCTTGTGGAAAGGACGAAACACCGGGTCTTCGCAATTTGAGTTAAGGGT
GTTGCTCTCAATGATTTCATTAATGGTTCAATTTTTAATTTCTTTTCTTCTGGTTTAAAATTCAAGTTTA
AAGTGAAAGTGTAATATGCACCCATTTCTTTAAATAAATCTTCTAAATAGTCTACTAATGTTTTATTTTG
TTTTTTATAAAATCAAGCAGCCTCTGCTATTAATATAGAAGCTTGTATTCCATCTTTATCTCTAGCTGAG
TCATCAATTACATATCCATAACTTTCTTCATAAGCAAAAACAAAATTTAATCCGTTATCTTCTTCTTTAG
CAATTTCTCTACCCATTCATTTAAATCCAGTTAAAGTTTTTACAATATTAACTCCATATTTTTCATGAGC
GATTCTATCACCCAAATCACTTGTTACAAAACTTGAATATAGAGCCGGATTTTTTGGAATGCTATTTAAG
CGTTTTAGATTTGATAATTTTCAATCAATTAAAATTGGTCCTGTTTGATTTCCATCTAATCTTACAAAAT
GACCATCATGTTTTATTGCCATTCCAAATCTGTCAGCATCTGGGTCATTCATAATAATAATATCTGCATC
ATGTTTAATACCATATTCAAGCGGTATTTTTCATGCAGGGAAGACCTGTTTTAGAGCTAGAAATAGCAAG
TTAAAATAAGGCTAGTCCGTTATCAACTTGAAAAAGTGGCACCGAGTCGGTGCTTTTTTTGCACAGCGCG
TATGTGAATTCGAGGGCCTATTTCCCATGATTCCTTCATATTTGCATATACGATACAAGGCTGTTAGAGA
GATAATTAGAATTAATTTGACTGTAAACACAAAGATATTAGTACAAAATACGTGACGTAGAAAGTAATAA
TTTCTTGGGTAGTTTGCAGTTTTAAAATTATGTTTTAAAATGGACTATCATATGCTTACCGTAACTTGAA
AGTATTTCGATTTCTTGGCTTTATATATCTTGTGGAAAGGACGAAACACCGGAGGCAGGTGCAATTTGAG
TTAAGGGTGTTGCTCTCAATGATTTCATTAATGGTTCAATTTTTAATTTCTTTTCTTCTGGTTTAAAATT
CAAGTTTAAAGTGAAAGTGTAATATGCACCCATTTCTTTAAATAAATCTTCTAAATAGTCTACTAATGTT
TTATTTTGTTTTTTATAAAATCAAGCAGCCTCTGCTATTAATATAGAAGCTTGTATTCCATCTTTATCTC
TAGCTGAGTCATCAATTACATATCCATAACTTTCTTCATAAGCAAAAACAAAATTTAATCCGTTATCTTC
TTCTTTAGCAATTTCTCTACCCATTCATTTAAATCCAGTTAAAGTTTTTACAATATTAACTCCATATTTT
TCATGAGCGATTCTATCACCCAAATCACTTGTTACAAAACTTGAATATAGAGCCGGATTTTTTGGAATGC
TATTTAAGCGTTTTAGATTTGATAATTTTCAATCAATTAAAATTGGTCCTGTTTGATTTCCATCTAATCT
TACAAAATGACCATCATGTTTTATTGCCATTCCAAATCTGTCAGCATCTGGGTCATTCATAATAATAATA
TCTGCATCATGTTTAATACCATATTCAAGCGGTATTTTTCATGCAGGACCTGCCTCAGTTTTAGAGCTAG
AAATAGCAAGTTAAAATAAGGCTAGTCCGTTATCAACTTGAAAAAGTGGCACCGAGTCGGTGCTTTTTTT
GGATCCAATTCTACCGGGTAGGGGAGGCGCTTTTCCCAAGGCAGTCTGGAGCATGCGCTTTAGCAGCCCC
GCTGGGCACTTGGCGCTACACAAGTGGCCTCTGGCCTCGCACACATTCCACATCCACCGGTAGGCGCCAA
CCGGCTCCGTTCTTTGGTGGCCCCTTCGCGCCACCTTCTACTCCTCCCCTAGTCAGGAAGTTCCCCCCCG
CCCCGCAGCTCGCGTCGTGCAGGACGTGACAAATGGAAGTAGCACGTCTCACTAGTCTCGTGCAGATGGA
CAGCACCGCTGAGCAATGGAAGCGGGTAGGCCTTTGGGGCAGCGGCCAATAGCAGCTTTGCTCCTTCGCT
TTCTGGGCTCAGAGGCTGGGAAGGGGTGGGTCCGGGGGCGGGCTCAGGGGCGGGCTCAGGGGCGGGGCGG
GCGCCCGAAGGTCCTCCGGAGGCCCGGCATTCTGCACGCTTCAAAAGCGCACGTCTGCCGCGCTGTTCTC
CTCTTCCTCATCTCCGGGCCTTTCGGACCGGTTCTAGAGCGCTGCCACCATGAGCGAGCTGATTAAGGAG
AACATGCACATGAAGCTGTACATGGAGGGCACCGTGGACAACCATCACTTCAAGTGCACATCCGAGGGCG
AAGGCAAGCCCTACGAGGGCACCCAGACCATGAGAATCAAGGTGGTCGAGGGCGGCCCTCTCCCCTTCGC
CTTCGACATCCTGGCTACTAGCTTCCTCTACGGCAGCAAGACCTTCATCAACCACACCCAGGGCATCCCC
GACTTCTTCAAGCAGTCCTTCCCTGAGGGCTTCACATGGGAGAGAGTCACCACATACGAGGACGGGGGCG
TGCTGACCGCTACCCAGGACACCAGCCTCCAGGACGGCTGCCTCATCTACAACGTCAAGATCAGAGGGGT
GAACTTCACATCCAACGGCCCTGTGATGCAGAAGAAAACACTCGGCTGGGAGGCCTTCACCGAGACGCTG
TACCCCGCTGACGGCGGCCTGGAAGGCAGAAACGACATGGCCCTGAAGCTCGTGGGCGGGAGCCATCTGA
TCGCAAACATCAAGACCACATATAGATCCAAGAAACCCGCTAAGAACCTCAAGATGCCTGGCGTCTACTA
TGTGGACTACAGACTGGAAAGAATCAAGGAGGCCAACAACGAGACCTACGTCGAGCAGCACGAGGTGGCA
GTGGCCAGATACTGCGACCTCCCTAGCAAACTGGGGCACAAGCTTAATTGAGCGGCCGCTGAATTAATTA
ATATCAAGCTTATCGATACCGTCGACTCCTGCAGCCAAGCTTATCGATAAAATAAAAGATTTTATTTAGT
CTCCAGAAAAAGGGGGGAATGAAAGACCCCACCTGTAGGTTTGGCAAGCTAGCTTAAGTAACGCCATTTT
GCAAGGCATGGAAAATACATAACTGAGAATAGAGAAGTTCAGATCAAGGTTAGGAACAGAGAGACAGCAG
AATATGGGCCAAACAGGATATCTGTGGTAAGCAGTTCCTGCCCCGGCTCAGGGCCAAGAACAGATGGTCC
CCAGATGCGGTCCCGCCCTCAGCAGTTTCTAGAGAACCATCAGATGTTTCCAGGGTGCCCCAAGGACCTG
AAATGACCCTGTGCCTTATTTGAACTAACCAATCAGTTCGCTTCTCGCTTCTGTTCGCGCGCTTCTGCTC
CCCGAGCTCAATAAAAGAGCCCACAACCCCTCACTCGGCGCGCCAGTCCTCCGATAGACTGCGTCGCCCG
GGTACCCGTGTATCCAATAAACCCTCTTGCAGTTGCATCCGACTTGTGGTCTCGCTGTTCCTTGGGAGGG
TCTCCTCTGAGTGATTGACTACCCGTCAGCGGGGGTCTTTCATGGGTAACAGTTTCTTGAAGTTGGAGAA
CAACATTCTGAGGGTAGGAGTCGAATATTAAGTAATCCTGACTCAATTAGCCACTGTTTTGAATCCACAT
ACTCCAATACTCCTGAAATAGTTCATTATGGACAGCGCAGAAAGAGCTGGGGAGAATTGTGAAATTGTTA
TCCGCTCACAATTCCACACAACATACGAGCCGGAAGCATAAAGTGTAAAGCCTGGGGTGCCTAATGAGTG
AGCTAACTCACATTAATTGCGTTGCGCTCACTGCCCGCTTTCCAGTCGGGAAACCTGTCGTGCCAGCTGC
ATTAATGAATCGGCCAACGCGCGGGGAGAGGCGGTTTGCGTATTGGGCGCTCTTCCGCTTCCTCGCTCAC
TGACTCGCTGCGCTCGGTCGTTCGGCTGCGGCGAGCGGTATCAGCTCACTCAAAGGCGGTAATACGGTTA
TCCACAGAATCAGGGGATAACGCAGGAAAGAACATGTGAGCAAAAGGCCAGCAAAAGGCCAGGAACCGTA
AAAAGGCCGCGTTGCTGGCGTTTTTCCATAGGCTCCGCCCCCCTGACGAGCATCACAAAAATCGACGCTC
AAGTCAGAGGTGGCGAAACCCGACAGGACTATAAAGATACCAGGCGTTTCCCCCTGGAAGCTCCCTCGTG
CGCTCTCCTGTTCCGACCCTGCCGCTTACCGGATACCTGTCCGCCTTTCTCCCTTCGGGAAGCGTGGCGC
TTTCTCATAGCTCACGCTGTAGGTATCTCAGTTCGGTGTAGGTCGTTCGCTCCAAGCTGGGCTGTGTGCA
CGAACCCCCCGTTCAGCCCGACCGCTGCGCCTTATCCGGTAACTATCGTCTTGAGTCCAACCCGGTAAGA
CACGACTTATCGCCACTGGCAGCAGCCACTGGTAACAGGATTAGCAGAGCGAGGTATGTAGGCGGTGCTA
CAGAGTTCTTGAAGTGGTGGCCTAACTACGGCTACACTAGAAGAACAGTATTTGGTATCTGCGCTCTGCT
GAAGCCAGTTACCTTCGGAAAAAGAGTTGGTAGCTCTTGATCCGGCAAACAAACCACCGCTGGTAGCGGT
GGTTTTTTTGTTTGCAAGCAGCAGATTACGCGCAGAAAAAAAGGATCTCAAGAAGATCCTTTGATCTTTT
CTACGGGGTCTGACGCTCAGTGGAACGAAAACTCACGTTAAGGGATTTTGGTCATGAGATTATCAAAAAG
GATCTTCACCTAGATCCTTTTAAATTAAAAATGAAGTTTTAAATCAATCTAAAGTATATATGAGTAAACT
TGGTCTGACAGTTACCAATGCTTAATCAGTGAGGCACCTATCTCAGCGATCTGTCTATTTCGTTCATCCA
TAGTTGCCTGACTCCCCGTCGTGTAGATAACTACGATACGGGAGGGCTTACCATCTGGCCCCAGTGCTGC
AATGATACCGCGAGACCCACGCTCACCGGCTCCAGATTTATCAGCAATAAACCAGCCAGCCGGAAGGGCC
GAGCGCAGAAGTGGTCCTGCAACTTTATCCGCCTCCATCCAGTCTATTAATTGTTGCCGGGAAGCTAGAG
TAAGTAGTTCGCCAGTTAATAGTTTGCGCAACGTTGTTGCCATTGCTACAGGCATCGTGGTGTCACGCTC
GTCGTTTGGTATGGCTTCATTCAGCTCCGGTTCCCAACGATCAAGGCGAGTTACATGATCCCCCATGTTG
TGCAAAAAAGCGGTTAGCTCCTTCGGTCCTCCGATCGTTGTCAGAAGTAAGTTGGCCGCAGTGTTATCAC
TCATGGTTATGGCAGCACTGCATAATTCTCTTACTGTCATGCCATCCGTAAGATGCTTTTCTGTGACTGG
TGAGTACTCAACCAAGTCATTCTGAGAATAGTGTATGCGGCGACCGAGTTGCTCTTGCCCGGCGTCAATA
CGGGATAATACCGCGCCACATAGCAGAACTTTAAAAGTGCTCATCATTGGAAAACGTTCTTCGGGGCGAA
AACTCTCAAGGATCTTACCGCTGTTGAGATCCAGTTCGATGTAACCCACTCGTGCACCCAACTGATCTTC
AGCATCTTTTACTTTCACCAGCGTTTCTGGGTGAGCAAAAACAGGAAGGCAAAATGCCGCAAAAAAGGGA
ATAAGGGCGACACGGAAATGTTGAATACTCATACTCTTCCTTTTTCAATATTATTGAAGCATTTATCAGG
GTTATTGTCTCATGAGCGGATACATATTTGAATGTATTTAGAAAAATAAACAAATAGGGGTTCCGCGCAC
ATTTCCCCGAAAAGTGCCACCTGACGTCTAAGAAACCATTATTATCATGACATTAACCTATAAAAATAGG
CGTATCACGAGGCCCTTTCGTCTCGCGCGTTTCGGTGATGACGGTGAAAACCTCTGACACATGCAGCTCC
CGGAGACGGTCACAGCTTGTCTGTAAGCGGATGCCGGGAGCAGACAAGCCCGTCAGGGCGCGTCAGCGGG
TGTTGGCGGGTGTCGGGGCTGGCTTAACTATGCGGCATCAGAGCAGATTGTACTGAGAGTGCACCATATG
CGGTGTGAAATACCGCACAGATGCGTAAGGAGAAAATACCGCATCAGGCGCCATTCGCCATTCAGGCTGC
GCAACTGTTGGGAAGGGCGATCGGTGCGGGCCTCTTCGCTATTACGCCAGCTGGCGAAAGGGGGATGTGC
TGCAAGGCGATTAAGTTGGGTAACGCCAGGGTTTTCCCAGTCACGACGTTGTAAAACGACGGCGCAAGGA
ATGGTGCATGCAAGGAGATGGCGCCCAACAGTCCCCCGGCCACGGGGCCTGCCACCATACCCACGCCGAA
ACAAGCGCTCATGAGCCCGAAGTGGCGAGCCCGATCTTCCCCATCGGTGATGTCGGCGATATAGGCGCCA
GCAACCGCACCTGTGGCGCCGGTGATGCCGGCCACGATGCGTCCGGCGTAGAGGCGATTAGTCCAATTTG
TT
Features (pLannotate 1.2.2; 23 found; start..end, strand, type, name):
    123..639     +  LTR            5' LTR: 5' long terminal repeat from murine embryonic stem cell virus
    703..1044    +  misc_feature   MESV Ψ: packaging signal of murine embryonic stem cell virus
   1111..1527    +  CDS            gag (truncated): truncated Moloney murine leukemia virus (MMLV) gag gene lacking the start codon
   1546..1786    +  promoter       U6 promoter: RNA polymerase III promoter for human U6 snRNA
   2428..2503    +  misc_RNA       gRNA scaffold: guide RNA scaffold for the Streptococcus pyogenes CRISPR/Cas9 system
   2532..2772    +  promoter       U6 promoter: RNA polymerase III promoter for human U6 snRNA
   3418..3493    +  misc_RNA       gRNA scaffold: guide RNA scaffold for the Streptococcus pyogenes CRISPR/Cas9 system
   3516..4015    +  promoter       PGK promoter: mouse phosphoglycerate kinase 1 promoter
   4040..4738    +  CDS            TagBFP: TagBFP is a basic (constitutively fluorescent) blue fluorescent protein published in 2008, derived from Entacmaea quadricolor. It is reported to be a very rapidly-maturing monomer with very low acid sensitivity.
   4761..4786    +  misc_feature   MCS (fragment): pBluescript multiple cloning site
   4849..5363    +  LTR            3' LTR: 3' long terminal repeat from murine embryonic stem cell virus
   5525..5541    -  protein_bind   lac operator: The lac repressor binds to the lac operator to inhibit transcription in E. coli. This inhibition can be relieved by adding lactose or isopropyl-β-D-thiogalactopyranoside (IPTG). lac repressor encoded by lacI
   5549..5579    -  promoter       lac promoter: promoter for the E. coli lac operon
   5594..5615    -  protein_bind   CAP binding site: CAP binding activates transcription in the presence of cAMP. E. coli catabolite activator protein
   5628..5720    -  CDS            lacI (fragment): lac repressor; lacI; The lac repressor binds to the lac operator to inhibit transcription in E. coli. This inhibition can be relieved by adding lactose or isopropyl-β-D-thiogalactopyranoside (IPTG).
   5903..6491    -  rep_origin     ori: high-copy-number ColE1/pMB1/pBR322/pUC origin of replication
   6662..7522    -  CDS            AmpR: β-lactamase; bla; confers resistance to ampicillin, carbenicillin, and related antibiotics
   7523..7627    -  promoter       AmpR promoter: bla
   7722..7757    +  CDS            rop (fragment): Rop protein, which maintains plasmids at low copy number; rop
   7859..7958    +  misc_feature   bom (fragment): basis of mobility region from pBR322
   7964..8113    -  CDS            lacZα (fragment): LacZα fragment of β-galactosidase; lacZ fragment
   8113..8314    -  CDS            TcR (fragment): tetracycline efflux protein; tet; confers resistance to tetracycline
   8315..81      +  CDS            env (fragment) (across the origin): murine leukemia virus gPr80 envelope polyprotein precursor; env; proteolytically cleaved into gp70SU and p15TM subunits
