[The description below was written by a language model from this plasmid's Addgene catalogue record and pLannotate feature annotations shown in this document.]
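Description:
MIGR1-U6gRNA2-Filler is a gammaretroviral CRISPR guide-cloning vector built on the MIGR1 backbone, designed to carry two guide RNAs in a single transducible construct. The proviral region is framed by 5′ and 3′ long terminal repeats of murine embryonic stem cell virus and includes the MESV Ψ packaging signal and a truncated MMLV gag segment lacking its start codon. Together these allow the genomic transcript to be packaged into retroviral particles when structural proteins are supplied in trans. In bacteria the plasmid is maintained through a high-copy ColE1/pUC-type origin and selected with ampicillin via β-lactamase. The remaining bacterial annotations (fragments of lacI, rop, bom, lacZα, TcR and env) are non-functional backbone remnants.

Between the LTRs sit two tandem cassettes, each consisting of a human U6 RNA polymerase III promoter and a Streptococcus pyogenes Cas9 gRNA scaffold. In each cassette the promoter and scaffold are separated by several hundred unannotated base pairs, consistent with the "filler" that the guide sequence replaces. According to the depositor, the first guide is inserted using BbsI and the second using BspMI, and a BspMI site in the backbone was disrupted to permit this. The two insertions are performed sequentially, though a single Golden Gate reaction may be possible. Downstream, a mouse PGK promoter drives TagBFP, a monomeric blue fluorescent protein that marks transduced cells. The plasmid encodes no Cas9, so the nuclease must come from another source. The stated application is paired-guide deletion of cis-regulatory elements, and the associated publication describes this in murine Th17 cells for in vivo functional assessment. The sequenced record is 8,332 nt, close to the catalogued 8,336 bp.
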