Addgene plasmid #237401: MIGR1-U6gRNA2-Filler
Purpose: For the sequential insertion of two guide RNAs into two U6gRNA cassettes.
Depositing lab: Zuoming Sun. Depositing organization: Beckman Research Institute of the City of Hope. Publication: Protocol for CRISPR-mediated deletion of cis-regulatory element in murine Th17 cells for in vivo assessment of effector function. Zhong X, Wu H, Wang G, Sun Z. STAR Protoc. 2025 Jun 20;6(2):103831. doi: 10.1016/j.xpro.2025.103831. Epub 2025 May 20. PubMed 40397576.
Backbone
  Vector backbone: MIGR1
  Backbone manufacturer: Warren Pear (Addgene #27490)
  Backbone size w/o insert (bp): 5100
  Total vector size (bp): 8336
  Modifications to backbone: Damage the BspMI site
  Vector type: Mammalian Expression, Retroviral, CRISPR
Growth in bacteria
  Bacterial resistance: Ampicillin, 100 μg/mL
  Growth temperature: 37°C
  Growth strain: NEB Stable
  Copy number: High Copy
Gene/Insert 1
  Gene/Insert name: U6gRNA-1 (alt name: U6 promoter-driven sgRNA-2)
  Species: Synthetic
  Insert size (bp): 980
  Promoter: U6 promoter
  Cloning method: Restriction Enzyme; 5′ cloning site XhoI (not destroyed); 3′ cloning site EcoRI (not destroyed)
  Sequencing primers: 5′ cccttgaacctcctcgttcgacc
Gene/Insert 2
  Gene/Insert name: U6gRNA-2 (alt name: U6 promoter-driven sgRNA-2)
  Species: Synthetic
  Insert size (bp): 979
  Promoter: U6 promoter
  Cloning method: Restriction Enzyme; 5′ cloning site EcoRI (not destroyed); 3′ cloning site BamHI (not destroyed)
  Sequencing primers: 5′ TTGCACAGCGCGTATGTGAA; 3′ GCTAAAGCGCATGCTCCAGAC
Gene/Insert 3
  Gene/Insert name: PGK-TagBFP (alt name: PGK promoter-driven TagBFP)
  Insert size (bp): 1242
  Promoter: PGK promoter
  Cloning method: Restriction Enzyme; 5′ cloning site BamHI (not destroyed); 3′ cloning site PacI (not destroyed)
  Sequencing primers: 5′ CATTCTGCACGCTTCAAAAG; 3′ CCTCGACCACCTTGATTCTCA
Terms and licenses: Academic/Nonprofit Terms; Industry Terms: Not Available to Industry
Depositor comments: This vector is designed for dual sgRNA cloning to delete cis-regulatory elements through the sequential insertion of two gRNAs, using BbsI for U6gRNA1 and BspMI for U6gRNA2. This process can potentially be accomplished via GoldenGate Assembly in a single reaction. For Sanger sequencing: U6gRNA-1 can be directly sequenced using the 5' sequencing primer: CCCTTGAACCTCCTCGTTCGACC. U6gRNA-2 sequencing is recommended using the 3' sequencing primer: GCTAAAGCGCATGCTCCAGAC. PGK-TagBFP should be sequenced twice: once using the 5' sequencing primer for PGK (CATTCTGCACGCTTCAAAAG) and again using the 3' sequencing primer for TagBFP (CCTCGACCACCTTGATTCTCA).
How to cite: MIGR1-U6gRNA2-Filler was a gift from Zuoming Sun (Addgene plasmid # 237401 ; http://n2t.net/addgene:237401 ; RRID:Addgene_237401)
